>Addgene plasmid #188036 | pMXs-LB2O | addgene full sequence | sequence record 374827 | Addgene NGS Result
CCCGAAAAGTGCCACCTGCATAATGAAAGACCCCACCTGTAGGTTTGGCAAGCTAGCTTAAGTAACGCCA
TTTTGCAAGGCATGGAAAAATACATAACTGAGAATAGAAAAGTTCAGATCAAGGTCAGGAACAGATGGAA
CAGCTGAATATGGGCCAAACAGGATATCTGTGGTAAGCAGTTCCTGCCCCGGCTCAGGGCCAAGAACAGA
TGGAACAGCTGAATATGGGCCAAACAGGATATCTGTGGTAAGCAGTTCCTGCCCCGGCTCAGGGCCAAGA
ACAGATGGTCCCCAGATGCGGTCCAGCCCTCAGCAGTTTCTAGAGAACCATCAGATGTTTCCAGGGTGCC
CCAAGGACCTGAAATGACCCTGTGCCTTATTTGAACTAACCAATCAGTTCGCTTCTCGCTTCTGTTCGCG
CGCTTCTGCTCCCCGAGCTCAATAAAAGAGCCCACAACCCCTCACTCGGCGCGCCAGTCCTCCGATTGAC
TGAGTCGCCCGGGTACCCGTGTATCCAATAAACCCTCTTGCAGTTGCATCCGACTTGTGGTCTCGCTGTT
CCTTGGGAGGGTCTCCTCTGAGTGATTGACTACCCGTCAGCGGGGGTCTTTCATTTGGGGGCTCGTCCGG
GATCGGGAGACCCCTGCCCAGGGACCACCGACCCACCACCGGGAGGTAAGCTGGCCAGCAACTTATCTGT
GTCTGTCCGATTGTCTAGTGTCTATGACTGATTTTATGCGCCTGCGTCGGTACTAGTTAGCTAACTAGCT
CTGTATCTGGCGGACCCGTGGTGGAACTGACGAGTTCGGAACACCCGGCCGCAACCCTGGGAGACGTCCC
AGGGACTTCGGGGGCCGTTTTTGTGGCCCGACCTGAGTCCAAAAATCCCGATCGTTTTGGACTCTTTGGT
GCACCCCCCTAATAGGAGGGATATGTGGTTCTGGTAGGAGACGAGAACCTAAAACAGTTCCCGCCTCCGT
CTGAATTTTTGCTTTCGGTTTGGGACCGAAGCCGCGCCGCGCGTCTTGTCTGCTGCAGCATCGTTCTGTG
TTGTCTCTGTCTGACTGTGTTTCTGTATTTGTCTGAAAATTAGGGCCAGACTGTTACCACTCCCTTAAGT
TTGACCTTAGGTCACTGGAAAGATGTCGAGCGGATCGCTCACAACCAGTCGGTAGATGTCAAGAAGAGAC
GTTGGGTTACCTTCTGCTCTGCAGAATGGCCAACCTTTAACGTCGGATGGCCGCGAGACGGCACCTTTAA
CCGAGACCTCATCACCCAGGTTAAGATCAAGGTCTTTTCACCTGGCCCGCATGGACACCCAGACCAGGTC
CCCTACATCGTGACCTGGGAAGCCTTGGCTTTTGACCCCCCTCCCTGGGTCAAGCCCTTTGTACACCCTA
AGCCTCCGCCTCCTCTTCCTCCATCCGCCCCGTCTCTCCCCCTTGAACCTCCTCGTTCGACCCCGCCTCG
ATCCTCCCTTTATCCAGCCCTCACTCCTTCTCTAGGCGCCCCCATATGGCCATATGAGATCTTATATGGG
GCACCCCCGCCCCTTGTAAACTTCCCTGACCCTGACATGACAAGAGTTACTAACAGCCCCTCTCTCCAAG
CTCACTTACAGGCTCTCTACTTAGTCCAGCACGAAGTCTGGAGACCTCTGGCGGCAGCCTACCAAGAACA
ACTGGACCGACCGGTGGTACCTCACCCTTACCGAGTCGGCGACACAGTGTGGGTCCGCCGACACCAGACT
AAGAACCTAGAACCTCGCTGGAAAGGACCTTACACAGTCCTGCTGACCACCCCCACCGCCCTCAAAGTAG
ACGGCATCGCAGCTTGGATACACGCCGCCCACGTGAAGGCTGCCGACCCCGGGGGTGGACCATCCTCTAG
ACTGCCGGATCTAGCTAGTTAATTAAGGATCCATGAGCCGCCGCTCCGGGCTCTGCTCGCCCTCCTACGT
TGCGGTCACACCCTTCTCCCTTCGGGGAGACAACGACGGCGGTGGCGGGAGCTTCTCCACGGCCGACCAG
CTGGAGATGGTGACCGAGCTGCTGGGAGGAGACATGGTGAACCAGAGTTTCATCTGCGACCCGGACGACG
AGACCTTCATCAAAAACATCATCATCCAGGACTGTATGTGGAGCGGCTTCTCGGCCGCCGCCAAGATGGC
GGGACACCTGGCTTCGGATTTCGCCTTCTCGCCCCCTCCAGGTGGTGGAGGTGATGGGCCAGGGGGGCCG
GAGCCGGGCTGGGTTGATCCTCGGACCTGGCTAAGCTTCCAAGGCCCTCCTGGAGGGCCAGGAATCGGGC
CGGGGGTTGGGCCAGGCTCTGAGGTGTGGGGGATTCCCCCATGCCCCCCGCCGTATGAGTTCTGTGGGGG
GATGGCGTACTGTGGGCCCCAGGTTGGAGTGGGGCTAGTGCCCCAAGGCGGCTTGGAGACCTCTCAGCCT
GAGGGCGAAGCAGGAGTCGGGGTGGAGAGCAACTCCGATGGGGCCTCCCCGGAGCCCTGCACCGTCACCC
CTGGTGCCGTGAAGCTGGAGAAGGAGAAGCTGGAGCAAAACCCGGAGGAGTCCCAGGACATCAAAGCTCT
GCAGAAAGAACTCGAGCAATTTGCCAAGCTCCTGAAGCAGAAGAGGATCACCCTGGGATATACACAGGCC
GATGTGGGGCTCACCCTGGGGGTTCTATTTGGGAAGGTATTCAGCCAAACGACCATCTGCCGCTTTGAGG
CTCTGCAGCTTAGCTTCAAGAACATGTGTAAGCTGCGGCCCTTGCTGCAGAAGTGGGTGGAGGAAGCTGA
CAACAATGAAAATCTTCAGGAGATATGCAAAGCAGAAACCCTCGTGCAGGCCCGAAAGAGAAAGCGAACC
AGTATCGAGAACCGAGTGAGAGGCAACCTGGAGAATTTGTTCCTGCAGTGCCCGAAACCCACACTGCAGC
AGATCAGCCACATCGCCCAGCAGCTTGGGCTCGAGAAGGATGTGGTCCGAGTGTGGTTCTGTAACCGGCG
CCAGAAGGGCAAGCGATCAAGCAGCGACTATGCACAACGAGAGGATTTTGAGGCTGCTGGGTCTCCTTTC
TCAGGGGGACCAGTGTCCTTTCCTCTGGCCCCAGGGCCCCATTTTGGTACCCCAGGCTATGGGAGCCCTC
ACTTCACTGCACTGTACTCCTCGGTCCCTTTCCCTGAGGGGGAAGCCTTTCCCCCTGTCTCTGTCACCAC
TCTGGGCTCTCCCATGCATTCAAACTGAGGTGCGGCCGCCAGCACAGTGGTCGACGATAAAATAAAAGAT
TTTATTTAGTCTCCAGAAAAAGGGGGGAATGAAAGACCCCACCTGTAGGTTTGGCAAGCTAGCTTAAGTA
ACGCCATTTTGCAAGGCATGGAAAAATACATAACTGAGAATAGAGAAGTTCAGATCAAGGTCAGGAACAG
ATGGAACAGCTGAATATGGGCCAAACAGGATATCTGTGGTAAGCAGTTCCTGCCCCGGCTCAGGGCCAAG
AACAGATGGAACAGCTGAATATGGGCCAAACAGGATATCTGTGGTAAGCAGTTCCTGCCCCGGCTCAGGG
CCAAGAACAGATGGTCCCCAGATGCGGTCCAGCCCTCAGCAGTTTCTAGAGAACCATCAGATGTTTCCAG
GGTGCCCCAAGGACCTGAAATGACCCTGTGCCTTATTTGAACTAACCAATCAGTTCGCTTCTCGCTTCTG
TTCGCGCGCTTCTGCTCCCCGAGCTCAATAAAAGAGCCCACAACCCCTCACTCGGGGCGCCAGTCCTCCG
ATTGACTGAGTCGCCCGGGTACCCGTGTATCCAATAAACCCTCTTGCAGTTGCATCCGACTTGTGGTCTC
GCTGTTCCTTGGGAGGGTCTCCTCTGAGTGATTGACTACCCGTCAGCGGGGGTCTTTCACATGCAGCATG
TATCAAAATTAATTTGGTTTTTTTTCTTAAGTATTTACATTAAATGGCCATAGTTGCATTAATGAATCGG
CCAACGCGCGGGGAGAGGCGGCTTGCGTATTGGGCGCTCTTCCGCTTCCTCGCTCACTGACTCGCTGCGC
TCGGTCGTTCGGCTGCGGCGAGCGGTATCAGCTCACTCAAAGGCGGTAATACGGTTATCCACAGAATCAG
GGGATAACGCAGGAAAGAACATGTGAGCAAAAGGCCAGCAAAAGGCCAGGAACCGTAAAAAGGCCGCGTT
GCTGGCGTTTTTCCATAGGCTCCGCCCCCCTGACGAGCATCACAAAAATCGACGCTCAAGTCAGAGGTGG
CGAAACCCGACAGGACTATAAAGATACCAGGCGTTTCCCCCTGGAAGCTCCCTCGTGCGCTCTCCTGTTC
CGACCCTGCCGCTTACCGGATACCTGTCCGCCTTTCTCCCTTCGGGAAGCGTGGCGCTTTCTCATAGCTC
ACGCTGTAGGTATCTCAGTTCGGTGTAGGTCGTTCGCTCCAAGCTGGGCTGTGTGCACGAACCCCCCGTT
CAGCCCGACCGCTGCGCCTTATCCGGTAACTATCGTCTTGAGTCCAACCCGGTAAGACACGACTTATCGC
CACTGGCAGCAGCCACTGGTAACAGGATTAGCAGAGCGAGGTATGTAGGCGGTGCTACAGAGTTCTTGAA
GTGGTGGCCTAACTACGGCTACACTAGAAGAACAGTATTTGGTATCTGCGCTCTGCTGAAGCCAGTTACC
TTCGGAAAAAGAGTTGGTAGCTCTTGATCCGGCAAACAAACCACCGCTGGTAGCGGTGGTTTTTTTGTTT
GCAAGCAGCAGATTACGCGCAGAAAAAAAGGATCTCAAGAAGATCCTTTGATCTTTTCTACGGGGTCTGA
CGCTCAGTGGAACGAAAACTCACGTTAAGGGATTTTGGTCATGAGATTATCAAAAAGGATCTTCACCTAG
ATCCTTTTGCGGCCGGCCGCAAATCAATCTAAAGTATATATGAGTAAACTTGGTCTGACAGTTACCAATG
CTTAATCAGTGAGGCACCTATCTCAGCGATCTGTCTATTTCGTTCATCCATAGTTGCCTGACTCCCCGTC
GTGTAGATAACTACGATACGGGAGGGCTTACCATCTGGCCCCAGTGCTGCAATGATACCGCGAGACCCAC
GCTCACCGGCTCCAGATTTATCAGCAATAAACCAGCCAGCCGGAAGGGCCGAGCGCAGAAGTGGTCCTGC
AACTTTATCCGCCTCCATCCAGTCTATTAATTGTTGCCGGGAAGCTAGAGTAAGTAGTTCGCCAGTTAAT
AGTTTGCGCAACGTTGTTGCCATTGCTACAGGCATCGTGGTGTCACGCTCGTCGTTTGGTATGGCTTCAT
TCAGCTCCGGTTCCCAACGATCAAGGCGAGTTACATGATCCCCCATGTTGTGCAAAAAAGCGGTTAGCTC
CTTCGGTCCTCCGATCGTTGTCAGAAGTAAGTTGGCCGCAGTGTTATCACTCATGGTTATGGCAGCACTG
CATAATTCTCTTACTGTCATGCCATCCGTAAGATGCTTTTCTGTGACTGGTGAGTACTCAACCAAGTCAT
TCTGAGAATAGTGTATGCGGCGACCGAGTTGCTCTTGCCCGGCGTCAATACGGGATAATACCGCGCCACA
TAGCAGAACTTTAAAAGTGCTCATCATTGGAAAACGTTCTTCGGGGCGAAAACTCTCAAGGATCTTACCG
CTGTTGAGATCCAGTTCGATGTAACCCACTCGTGCACCCAACTGATCTTCAGCATCTTTTACTTTCACCA
GCGTTTCTGGGTGAGCAAAAACAGGAAGGCAAAATGCCGCAAAAAAGGGAATAAGGGCGACACGGAAATG
TTGAATACTCATACTCTTCCTTTTTCAATATTATTGAAGCATTTATCAGGGTTATTGTCTCATGAGCGGA
TACATATTTGAATGTATTTAGAAAAATAAACAAATAGGGGTTCCGCGCACATTTC
Features (pLannotate 1.2.2; 13 found; start..end, strand, type, name):
     22..615     +  LTR            LTR: long terminal repeat from Moloney murine leukemia virus
    678..877     +  misc_feature   MMLV Ψ: packaging signal of Moloney murine leukemia virus (MMLV)
    929..1017    +  misc_feature   MESV Ψ (fragment): packaging signal of murine embryonic stem cell virus
   1094..1510    +  CDS            gag (truncated): truncated Moloney murine leukemia virus (MMLV) gag gene lacking the start codon
   1520..1894    +  misc_feature   pol region: Moloney murine leukemia virus (MMLV) pol region containing the splice acceptor site
   1926..2165    +  CDS            c-Myc (fragment): human c-Myc proto-oncogene
   2166..3245    +  CDS            POU5F1: PO5F1_HUMAN - Also known as OCT3, OCT4, OTF3. Experimental evidence at protein level: Swiss-Prot protein existence level 1. Transcription factor that binds to the octamer motif (5'- ATTTGCAT-3'). Forms a trimeric complex with SOX2 or SOX15 on DNA and controls the expression of a number of genes involved in embryonic development such as YES1, FGF4, UTF1 and ZFP206. Critical for early embryogenesis and for embryonic stem cell pluripotency. From Homo sapiens (Human).
   3318..3439    +  LTR            3' LTR (ΔU3) (fragment): self-inactivating 3' long terminal repeat (LTR) from Moloney murine leukemia virus
   3440..3909    +  LTR            LTR: long terminal repeat from Moloney murine leukemia virus
   3975..4027    -  CDS            lacI (fragment): lac repressor; lacI; The lac repressor binds to the lac operator to inhibit transcription in E. coli. This inhibition can be relieved by adding lactose or isopropyl-β-D-thiogalactopyranoside (IPTG).
   4210..4798    -  rep_origin     ori: high-copy-number ColE1/pMB1/pBR322/pUC origin of replication
   4962..5822    -  CDS            AmpR: β-lactamase; bla; confers resistance to ampicillin, carbenicillin, and related antibiotics
   5823..5927    -  promoter       AmpR promoter: bla
