[The description below was written by a language model from this plasmid's Addgene catalogue record and pLannotate feature annotations shown in this document.]
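Description:
pMXs-LB2O is a Moloney murine leukemia virus–based retroviral expression vector built on the pMXs backbone, carrying a fusion of a human c-MYC fragment to human OCT4 (POU5F1). In bacteria it is maintained through a high-copy ColE1/pUC-type origin and selected with ampicillin via a β-lactamase gene driven by its own promoter. A short lacI fragment near the origin appears to be a backbone remnant with no stated function.

The viral portion of the 5,935 nt plasmid begins with a 5′ MMLV LTR, followed by the MMLV packaging signal (with an adjacent fragment annotated as MESV Ψ), a truncated gag lacking its start codon, and a pol region containing the splice acceptor. These elements allow the transcript to be packaged into retroviral particles when the viral proteins are supplied in trans, which the vector itself does not encode. No internal promoter is annotated, so expression of the insert presumably depends on LTR-driven transcription after integration. The payload lies downstream of the splice acceptor: a 240 nt c-Myc fragment, described in the record as the MYC Box II region of the MYC transactivation domain, sits directly upstream of and contiguous with the 1,080 nt OCT4 coding sequence, placing the MYC segment at the N-terminus of the fusion. No epitope tag, reporter or mammalian selection marker is annotated. The 3′ LTR region follows; part of it is labelled as a ΔU3 fragment next to a standard MMLV LTR annotation, so the table alone does not show whether the vector is self-inactivating.

According to the associated publication, the construct was made to test whether fusing the MYC transactivation domain to OCT4 improves the efficiency of reprogramming human somatic cells.
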