Addgene plasmid #188036: pMXs-LB2O
Purpose: Fusion of human MYC Transactivation Domain (TAD) MYC Box II (MBII) with human OCT4 protein expressed in pMXs vector
Depositing lab: Young Tang. Depositing organization: University of Connecticut. Publication: Enhanced human somatic cell reprogramming efficiency by fusion of the MYC transactivation domain and OCT4. Wang L, Huang D, Huang C, Yin Y, Vali K, Zhang M, Tang Y. Stem Cell Res. 2017 Dec;25:88-97. doi: 10.1016/j.scr.2017.10.014. Epub 2017 Oct 26. PubMed 29125994.
Backbone
  Vector backbone: pMXs
  Backbone manufacturer: Cell Biolabs, Inc.
  Vector type: Mammalian Expression, Retroviral
Growth in bacteria
  Bacterial resistance: Ampicillin, 100 μg/mL
  Growth temperature: 37°C
  Growth strain: NEB Stable
  Copy number: High Copy
Gene/Insert
  Gene/Insert name: MYC TAD MBII region fused with OCT4 (alt name: LB2O)
  Species: H. sapiens (human)
  Entrez Gene: POU5F1 (a.k.a. OCT3, OCT4, OCT4Borf1, OTF-3, OTF3, OTF4, Oct-3, Oct-4, Oct3/4)
Terms and licenses: Academic/Nonprofit Terms; Industry Terms: Not Available to Industry
How to cite: pMXs-LB2O was a gift from Young Tang (Addgene plasmid # 188036 ; http://n2t.net/addgene:188036 ; RRID:Addgene_188036)
